>Addgene plasmid #208318 | pET28a-6xHis-MBP-TEV site-TadA8r | addgene full sequence | sequence record 410379 | Addgene NGS Result
TTTCTCCAGAAGCGTTAATGTCTGGCTTCTGATAAAGCGGGCCATGTTAAGGGCGGTTTTTTCCTGTTTG
GTCACTGATGCCTCCGTGTAAGGGGGATTTCTGTTCATGGGGGTAATGATACCGATGAAACGAGAGAGGA
TGCTCACGATACGGGTTACTGATGATGAACATGCCCGGTTACTGGAACGTTGTGAGGGTAAACAACTGGC
GGTATGGATGCGGCGGGACCAGAGAAAAATCACTCAGGGTCAATGCCAGCGCTTCGTTAATACAGATGTA
GGTGTTCCACAGGGTAGCCAGCAGCATCCTGCGATGCAGATCCGGAACATAATGGTGCAGGGCGCTGACT
TCCGCGTTTCCAGACTTTACGAAACACGGAAACCGAAGACCATTCATGTTGTTGCTCAGGTCGCAGACGT
TTTGCAGCAGCAGTCGCTTCACGTTCGCTCGCGTATCGGTGATTCATTCTGCTAACCAGTAAGGCAACCC
CGCCAGCCTAGCCGGGTCCTCAACGACAGGAGCACGATCATGCGCACCCGTGGGGCCGCCATGCCGGCGA
TAATGGCCTGCTTCTCGCCGAAACGTTTGGTGGCGGGACCAGTGACGAAGGCTTGAGCGAGGGCGTGCAA
GATTCCGAATACCGCAAGCGACAGGCCGATCATCGTCGCGCTCCAGCGAAAGCGGTCCTCGCCGAAAATG
ACCCAGAGCGCTGCCGGCACCTGTCCTACGAGTTGCATGATAAAGAAGACAGTCATAAGTGCGGCGACGA
TAGTCATGCCCCGCGCCCACCGGAAGGAGCTGACTGGGTTGAAGGCTCTCAAGGGCATCGGTCGAGATCC
CGGTGCCTAATGAGTGAGCTAACTTACATTAATTGCGTTGCGCTCACTGCCCGCTTTCCAGTCGGGAAAC
CTGTCGTGCCAGCTGCATTAATGAATCGGCCAACGCGCGGGGAGAGGCGGTTTGCGTATTGGGCGCCAGG
GTGGTTTTTCTTTTCACCAGTGAGACGGGCAACAGCTGATTGCCCTTCACCGCCTGGCCCTGAGAGAGTT
GCAGCAAGCGGTCCACGCTGGTTTGCCCCAGCAGGCGAAAATCCTGTTTGATGGTGGTTAACGGCGGGAT
ATAACATGAGCTGTCTTCGGTATCGTCGTATCCCACTACCGAGATATCCGCACCAACGCGCAGCCCGGAC
TCGGTAATGGCGCGCATTGCGCCCAGCGCCATCTGATCGTTGGCAACCAGCATCGCAGTGGGAACGATGC
CCTCATTCAGCATTTGCATGGTTTGTTGAAAACCGGACATGGCACTCCAGTCGCCTTCCCGTTCCGCTAT
CGGCTGAATTTGATTGCGAGTGAGATATTTATGCCAGCCAGCCAGACGCAGACGCGCCGAGACAGAACTT
AATGGGCCCGCTAACAGCGCGATTTGCTGGTGACCCAATGCGACCAGATGCTCCACGCCCAGTCGCGTAC
CGTCTTCATGGGAGAAAATAATACTGTTGATGGGTGTCTGGTCAGAGACATCAAGAAATAACGCCGGAAC
ATTAGTGCAGGCAGCTTCCACAGCAATGGCATCCTGGTCATCCAGCGGATAGTTAATGATCAGCCCACTG
ACGCGTTGCGCGAGAAGATTGTGCACCGCCGCTTTACAGGCTTCGACGCCGCTTCGTTCTACCATCGACA
CCACCACGCTGGCACCCAGTTGATCGGCGCGAGATTTAATCGCCGCGACAATTTGCGACGGCGCGTGCAG
GGCCAGACTGGAGGTGGCAACGCCAATCAGCAACGACTGTTTGCCCGCCAGTTGTTGTGCCACGCGGTTG
GGAATGTAATTCAGCTCCGCCATCGCCGCTTCCACTTTTTCCCGCGTTTTCGCAGAAACGTGGCTGGCCT
GGTTCACCACGCGGGAAACGGTCTGATAAGAGACACCGGCATACTCTGCGACATCGTATAACGTTACTGG
TTTCACATTCACCACCCTGAATTGACTCTCTTCCGGGCGCTATCATGCCATACCGCGAAAGGTTTTGCGC
CATTCGATGGTGTCCGGGATCTCGACGCTCTCCCTTATGCGACTCCTGCATTAGGAAGCAGCCCAGTAGT
AGGTTGAGGCCGTTGAGCACCGCCGCCGCAAGGAATGGTGCATGCAAGGAGATGGCGCCCAACAGTCCCC
CGGCCACGGGGCCTGCCACCATACCCACGCCGAAACAAGCGCTCATGAGCCCGAAGTGGCGAGCCCGATC
TTCCCCATCGGTGATGTCGGCGATATAGGCGCCAGCAACCGCACCTGTGGCGCCGGTGATGCCGGCCACG
ATGCGTCCGGCGTAGAGGATCGAGATCTCGATCCCGCGAAATTAATACGACTCACTATAGGGGAATTGTG
AGCGGATAACAATTCCCCTCTAGAAATAATTTTGTTTAACTTTAAGAAGGAGATATACCATGGGCAGCAG
CCATCATCATCATCATCACAGCAGCGGCCTGGTGCCGCGCGGCAGCCATATGAAAATCGAAGAAGGTAAA
CTGGTAATCTGGATTAACGGCGATAAAGGCTATAACGGACTCGCTGAAGTCGGTAAGAAATTCGAGAAAG
ATACCGGAATTAAAGTCACCGTTGAGCATCCGGATAAACTGGAAGAGAAATTCCCACAGGTTGCGGCAAC
TGGCGATGGCCCTGACATTATCTTCTGGGCACACGACCGCTTTGGTGGCTACGCTCAATCTGGCCTGTTG
GCTGAAATCACCCCGGACAAAGCGTTCCAGGACAAGCTGTATCCGTTTACCTGGGATGCCGTACGTTACA
ACGGCAAGCTGATTGCTTACCCGATCGCTGTTGAAGCGTTATCGCTGATTTATAACAAAGATCTGCTGCC
GAACCCGCCAAAAACCTGGGAAGAGATCCCGGCGCTGGATAAAGAACTGAAAGCGAAAGGTAAGAGCGCG
CTGATGTTCAACCTGCAAGAACCGTACTTCACCTGGCCGCTGATTGCTGCTGACGGGGGTTATGCGTTCA
AGTATGAAAACGGCAAGTACGACATTAAAGACGTGGGCGTGGATAACGCTGGCGCGAAAGCGGGTCTGAC
CTTCCTGGTTGACCTGATTAAAAACAAACACATGAATGCAGACACCGATTACTCCATCGCAGAAGCTGCC
TTTAATAAAGGCGAAACAGCGATGACCATCAACGGCCCGTGGGCATGGTCCAACATCGACACCAGCAAAG
TGAATTATGGTGTAACGGTACTGCCGACCTTCAAGGGTCAACCATCCAAACCGTTCGTTGGCGTGCTGAG
CGCAGGTATTAACGCCGCCAGTCCGAACAAAGAGCTGGCAAAAGAGTTCCTCGAAAACTATCTGCTGACT
GATGAAGGTCTGGAAGCGGTTAATAAAGACAAACCGCTGGGTGCCGTAGCGCTGAAGTCTTACGAGGAAG
AGTTGGCGAAAGATCCACGTATTGCCGCCACTATGGAAAACGCCCAGAAAGGTGAAATCATGCCGAACAT
CCCGCAGATGTCCGCTTTCTGGTATGCCGTGCGTACTGCGGTGATCAACGCCGCCAGCGGTCGTCAGACT
GTCGATGAAGCCCTGAAAGACGCGCAGACTTCTGGAGGATCTAGCGGATCCGAAAACCTGTACTTCCAGG
GAAGCGGCAGCAGCGGCGGCAGCATGTCTGAAGTCGAGTTTAGCCACGAGTATTGGATGAGGCACGCACT
GACCCTGGCAAAGCGAGCACGGGATGAAAGAGAAGTCCCCGTGGGCGCCGTGCTGGTGCTCAACAATAGA
GTGATCGGAGAGGGATGGAACAAGGCAATCGGCCTCCACGACCCTACCGCACACGCAGAGATCATGGCAC
TGAGGCAGGGAGGCCTGGTCATGCAGAATTACCGCCTGTACGATGCCACCCTGTATTCGACACTCGAGCC
ATGCGTGATGTGCGCAGGAGCAATGATCCACAGCAGGATCGGAAGAGTGGTGTTCGGAGTGCGGGGCGCC
AGGCACGGCGCAGTAGGCTCCCTGATGAATGTGCTGCACTACCCCGGCATAAAGCACCGGGTGGAGATCA
CAGAGGGAATCCTGGCAGACGAGTGCGCCGCCCTGCTGTGCCGTTTCTTTAGAATGCCGAGACGGGTGTT
CAAGGCCCAGAAGAAGGCACAGAGCTCCACCGACTAACTCGAGCATCACCACCACCACCACTGAGATCCG
GCTGCTAACAAAGCCCGAAAGGAAGCTGAGTTGGCTGCTGCCACCGCTGAGCAATAACTAGCATAACCCC
TTGGGGCCTCTAAACGGGTCTTGAGGGGTTTTTTGCTGAAAGGAGGAACTATATCCGGATTGGCGAATGG
G
[124 nt withheld, positions 4342-4465]
C
[91 nt withheld, positions 4467-4557]
A
[49 nt withheld, positions 4559-4607]
CCTTTGACGTTGGAGTCCACGTTCTTT
[37 nt withheld, positions 4635-4671]
ACCCTATCTCGGTCTATTCTTTTGATTTATAAGGGATTTTGCCGATTTCGGCCTATTGGTTAAAAAATGA
GCTGATTTAACAAAAATTTAACGCGAATTTTAACAAAATATTAACGCTTACAATTTAGGTGGCACTTTTC
GGGGAAATGTGCGCGGAACCCCTATTTGTTTATTTTTCTAAATACATTCAAATATGTATCCGCTCATGAA
TTAATTCTTAGAAAAACTCATCGAGCATCAAATGAAACTGCAATCTATTCATATCAGGATTATCAATACC
ATATTTTTGAAAAAGCCGTTTCTGTAATGAAGGAGAAAACTCACCGAGGCAGTTCCATAGGATGGCAAGA
TCCTGGTATCGGTCTGCGATTCCGACTCGTCCAACATCAATACAACCTATTAATTTCCCCTCGTCAAAAA
TAAGGTTATCAAGTGAGAAATCACCATGAGTGACGACTGAATCCGGTGAGAATGGCAAAAGTTTATGCAT
TTCTTTCCAGACTTGTTCAACAGGCCAGCCATTACGCTCGTCATCAAAATCACTCGCATCAACCAAACCG
TTATTCATTCGTGATTGCGCCTGAGCGAGACGAAATACGCGATCGCTGTTAAAAGGACAATTACAAACAG
GAATCGAATGCAACCGGCGCAGGAACACTGCCAGCGCATCAACAATATTTTCACCTGAATCAGGATATTC
TTCTAATACCTGGAATGCTGTTTTCCCGGGGATCGCAGTGGTGAGTAACCATGCATCATCAGGAGTACGG
ATAAAATGCTTGATGGTCGGAAGAGGCATAAATTCCGTCAGCCAGTTTAGTCTGACCATCTCATCTGTAA
CATCATTGGCAACGCTACCTTTGCCATGTTTCAGAAACAACTCTGGCGCATCGGGCTTCCCATACAATCG
ATAGATTGTCGCACCTGATTGCCCGACATTATCGCGAGCCCATTTATACCCATATAAATCAGCATCCATG
TTGGAATTTAATCGCGGCCTAGAGCAAGACGTTTCCCGTTGAATATGGCTCATAACACCCCTTGTATTAC
TGTTTATGTAAGCAGACAGTTTTATTGTTCATGACCAAAATCCCTTAACGTGAGTTTTCGTTCCACTGAG
CGTCAGACCCCGTAGAAAAGATCAAAGGATCTTCTTGAGATCCTTTTTTTCTGCGCGTAATCTGCTGCTT
GCAAACAAAAAAACCACCGCTACCAGCGGTGGTTTGTTTGCCGGATCAAGAGCTACCAACTCTTTTTCCG
AAGGTAACTGGCTTCAGCAGAGCGCAGATACCAAATACTGTCCTTCTAGTGTAGCCGTAGTTAGGCCACC
ACTTCAAGAACTCTGTAGCACCGCCTACATACCTCGCTCTGCTAATCCTGTTACCAGTGGCTGCTGCCAG
TGGCGATAAGTCGTGTCTTACCGGGTTGGACTCAAGACGATAGTTACCGGATAAGGCGCAGCGGTCGGGC
TGAACGGGGGGTTCGTGCACACAGCCCAGCTTGGAGCGAACGACCTACACCGAACTGAGATACCTACAGC
GTGAGCTATGAGAAAGCGCCACGCTTCCCGAAGGGAGAAAGGCGGACAGGTATCCGGTAAGCGGCAGGGT
CGGAACAGGAGAGCGCACGAGGGAGCTTCCAGGGGGAAACGCCTGGTATCTTTATAGTCCTGTCGGGTTT
CGCCACCTCTGACTTGAGCGTCGATTTTTGTGATGCTCGTCAGGGGGGCGGAGCCTATGGAAAAACGCCA
GCAACGCGGCCTTTTTACGGTTCCTGGCCTTTTGCTGGCCTTTTGCTCACATGTTCTTTCCTGCGTTATC
CCCTGATTCTGTGGATAACCGTATTACCGCCTTTGAGTGAGCTGATACCGCTCGCCGCAGCCGAACGACC
GAGCGCAGCGAGTCAGTGAGCGAGGAAGCGGAAGAGCGCCTGATGCGGTATTTTCTCCTTACGCATCTGT
GCGGTATTTCACACCGCAATGGTGCACTCTCAGTACAATCTGCTCTGATGCCGCATAGTTAAGCCAGTAT
ACACTCCGCTATCGCTACGTGACTGGGTCATGGCTGCGCCCCGACACCCGCCAACACCCGCTGACGCGCC
CTGACGGGCTTGTCTGCTCCCGGCATCCGCTTACAGACAAGCTGTGACCGTCTCCGGGAGCTGCATGTGT
CAGAGGTTTTCACCGTCATCACCGAAACGCGCGAGGCAGCTGCGGTAAAGCTCATCAGCGTGGTCGTGAA
GCGATTCACAGATGTCTGCCTGTTCATCCGCGTCCAGCTCGTTGAG
Features (pLannotate 1.2.2; 22 found; start..end, strand, type, name):
     92..472     +  CDS            YPB1_ECOLX: Protein predicted: Swiss-Prot protein existence level 4. From Escherichia coli.
    544..835     -  CDS            TcR (fragment): tetracycline efflux protein; tet; confers resistance to tetracycline
    850..871     -  protein_bind   CAP binding site: CAP binding activates transcription in the presence of cAMP. E. coli catabolite activator protein
    884..1966    -  CDS            lacI: lac repressor; lacI; The lac repressor binds to the lac operator to inhibit transcription in E. coli. This inhibition can be relieved by adding lactose or isopropyl-β-D-thiogalactopyranoside (IPTG).
   1967..2044    -  promoter       lacI promoter: lacI
   2052..2331    -  CDS            TcR (fragment): tetracycline efflux protein; tet; confers resistance to tetracycline
   2353..2371    +  promoter       T7 promoter: promoter for bacteriophage T7 RNA polymerase
   2372..2396    +  protein_bind   lac operator: The lac repressor binds to the lac operator to inhibit transcription in E. coli. This inhibition can be relieved by adding lactose or isopropyl-β-D-thiogalactopyranoside (IPTG). lac repressor encoded by lacI
   2411..2433    +  RBS            RBS: efficient ribosome binding site from bacteriophage T7 gene 10 (Olins and Rangwala, 1989)
   2452..2468    +  CDS            capTEV™ (fragment): composite tag for in vivo biotinylation, TEV protease cleavage, and 6xHis tagging
   2479..2496    +  CDS            thrombin site: thrombin recognition and cleavage site
   2500..3600    +  CDS            MBP: maltose binding protein from E. coli; malE (mutated); This version of the gene does not encode a signal sequence, so MBP will remain in the cytosol.
   3622..3640    +  CDS            TEV site (fragment): tobacco etch virus (TEV) protease recognition and cleavage site
   3664..4164    +  CDS            tadA: TADA_ECOLI - Also known as yfhC. Experimental evidence at protein level: Swiss-Prot protein existence level 1. Catalyzes the deamination of adenosine to inosine at the wobble position 34 of tRNA(Arg2). Essential for cell viability. From Escherichia coli (strain K12).
   4201..4250    +  CDS            SET1 (fragment): solubility-enhancement tag derived from T7 phage gene 10B
   4258..4305    +  terminator     T7 terminator: transcription terminator for bacteriophage T7 RNA polymerase
   4342..4770    +  rep_origin     f1 ori (sequence partly withheld): f1 bacteriophage origin of replication; arrow indicates direction of (+) strand synthesis
   4823..4880    +  promoter       AmpR promoter (fragment): bla
   4889..5704    -  CDS            KanR: aminoglycoside phosphotransferase; aph(3')-Ia; confers resistance to kanamycin in bacteria or G418 (Geneticin®) in eukaryotes
   5826..6414    +  rep_origin     ori: high-copy-number ColE1/pMB1/pBR322/pUC origin of replication
   6600..6739    -  misc_feature   bom: basis of mobility region from pBR322
   6841..75      -  CDS            rop (across the origin): Rop protein, which maintains plasmids at low copy number; rop
