[The description below was written by a language model from this plasmid's Addgene catalogue record and pLannotate feature annotations shown in this document.]
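Description:
pET28a-6xHis-MBP-TEV site-TadA8r is a bacterial expression plasmid built on the pET28a backbone for overproducing the engineered adenosine deaminase TadA8r as a maltose-binding-protein fusion in E. coli. The sequenced plasmid is about 7 kb. It is maintained through a ColE1/pBR322-type origin accompanied by the bom region and the rop gene, which keeps copy number low, in line with the catalogue's low-copy designation. Selection is by kanamycin through the aph(3')-Ia aminoglycoside phosphotransferase gene. An f1 origin is also present. Short annotations such as tetracycline-resistance fragments, an AmpR promoter fragment and a SET1 fragment near the terminator appear to be backbone remnants or partial matches rather than functional parts.

The expression cassette follows the standard pET design: a T7 promoter with an adjacent lac operator and the T7 gene 10 ribosome binding site drives the open reading frame, which ends at a T7 terminator. The plasmid-borne lacI gene supplies repressor, so transcription stays low until IPTG is added in a host that expresses T7 RNA polymerase. The encoded protein reads, from the N terminus, a 6xHis tag, the thrombin site inherited from pET28a, cytosolic MBP lacking its signal sequence, a TEV protease site and the 501 bp TadA8r coding sequence. TadA8r derives from E. coli tadA, the tRNA adenosine deaminase; the record does not list its mutations and refers to the associated publication on an adenine base editor variant. The His tag and MBP allow affinity purification, MBP can also aid solubility, and TEV cleavage can release the deaminase from the tags. This makes the construct suited to preparing recombinant TadA8r, presumably for in vitro characterisation.
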