Addgene plasmid #208318: pET28a-6xHis-MBP-TEV site-TadA8r
Purpose: Overxpression MBP-TadA8r
Depositing lab: Weixin Tang. Depositing organization: University of Chicago. Publication: An adenine base editor variant expands context compatibility. Xiao YL, Wu Y, Tang W. Nat Biotechnol. 2024 Jan 2. doi: 10.1038/s41587-023-01994-3. PubMed 38168987.
Backbone
  Vector backbone: pET28a
  Backbone size w/o insert (bp): 5201
  Vector type: Bacterial Expression
Growth in bacteria
  Bacterial resistance: Kanamycin, 50 μg/mL
  Growth temperature: 37°C
  Growth strain: DH5alpha
  Copy number: Low Copy
Gene/Insert
  Gene/Insert name: TadA8r
  Species: E. coli
  Insert size (bp): 501
  Mutation: mutations in TadA are described in the paper
  Cloning method: Restriction Enzyme; 5′ cloning site Unknown (unknown if destroyed); 3′ cloning site Unknown (unknown if destroyed)
Terms and licenses: Academic/Nonprofit Terms; Industry Terms: Not Available to Industry
How to cite: pET28a-6xHis-MBP-TEV site-TadA8r was a gift from Weixin Tang (Addgene plasmid # 208318 ; http://n2t.net/addgene:208318 ; RRID:Addgene_208318)
